Addgene plasmid #43487: III-AATA
Depositing lab: Chad Cowan & Kiran Musunuru. Depositing organization: Harvard University. Publication: A TALEN Genome-Editing System for Generating Human Stem Cell-Based Disease Models. Ding Q, Lee YK, Schaefer EA, Peters DT, Veres A, Kim K, Kuperwasser N, Motola DL, Meissner TB, Hendriks WT, Trevisan M, Gupta RM, Moisan A, Banks E, Friesen M, Schinzel RT, Xia F, Tang A, Xia Y, Figueroa E, Wann A, Ahfeldt T, Daheron L, Zhang F, Rubin LL, Peng LF, Chung RT, Musunuru K, Cowan CA. Cell Stem Cell. 2012 Dec 12. pii: S1934-5909(12)00645-5. doi: 10.1016/j.stem.2012.11.011. PubMed 23246482.
Backbone
  Vector backbone: pCRII-TOPO
  Backbone manufacturer: Invitrogen
  Backbone size w/o insert (bp): 3973
  Vector type: Bacterial Cloning
Growth in bacteria
  Bacterial resistance: Ampicillin and Kanamycin, 100 & 50 μg/mL
  Growth temperature: 37°C
  Growth strain: Top10
  Copy number: High Copy
Gene/Insert
  Gene/Insert name: III-AATA
  Species: Synthetic
  Insert size (bp): 426
  Cloning method: TOPO Cloning
  Sequencing primers: 5′ T7; 3′ M13-rev
Terms and licenses: Academic/Nonprofit Terms; Industry Terms: Not Available to Industry
How to cite: III-AATA was a gift from Chad Cowan & Kiran Musunuru (Addgene plasmid # 43487 ; http://n2t.net/addgene:43487 ; RRID:Addgene_43487)
