[The description below was written by a language model from this plasmid's Addgene catalogue record.]
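Description:
III-AATA is a bacterial cloning plasmid built on the commercial pCRII-TOPO backbone (about 4.0 kb without insert), into which a 426 bp synthetic fragment was introduced by TOPO cloning. It is maintained at high copy number in E. coli and is selectable with both ampicillin and kanamycin, the two resistance markers recorded for this construct. No feature table accompanies the record, so the exact arrangement of backbone elements around the insert cannot be described in detail. The listed sequencing primers (T7 on the 5′ side and M13 reverse on the 3′ side) indicate that these standard priming sites flank the cloning position and can be used to verify the insert.

The record does not spell out what the insert encodes beyond its name and synthetic origin. The plasmid was deposited in connection with a TALEN genome-editing system developed for generating human stem cell-based disease models. Against that background, the name is consistent with a pre-assembled block of four TAL effector repeat units recognising the bases A-A-T-A, with "III" plausibly marking the block's position in an ordered assembly; the insert size fits roughly four repeats of typical length. This reading is an inference from the name, size and associated work rather than something stated in the catalogue fields. There is no promoter, tag or reporter described for expression of the insert. The construct is therefore best regarded as a storage and source vector for a modular DNA part, presumably one member of a library from which fragments are taken to build full-length TALEN repeat arrays in a separate expression vector.
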