>Addgene plasmid #43487 | III-AATA | depositor partial sequence | sequence record 58752 | III-AATA sequence 426 bps
CGTCTCGGCTCACCCCAGAGCAGGTCGTGGCAATCGCCTCCAACATTGGCGGGAAACAGGCACTCGAGAC
TGTCCAGCGCCTGCTTCCCGTGCTGTGCCAAGCGCACGGACTCACCCCAGAGCAGGTCGTGGCAATCGCC
TCCAACATTGGCGGGAAACAGGCACTCGAGACTGTCCAGCGCCTGCTTCCCGTGCTGTGCCAAGCGCACG
GCCTCACCCCAGAGCAGGTCGTGGCCATTGCCTCGAATGGAGGGGGCAAACAGGCGTTGGAAACCGTACA
ACGATTGCTGCCGGTGCTGTGCCAAGCGCACGGATTAACCCCAGAGCAGGTCGTGGCAATCGCCTCCAAC
ATTGGCGGGAAACAGGCACTCGAGACTGTCCAGCGCCTGCTTCCCGTGCTGTGCCAAGCGCACGGACTCA
GAGACG
