>Addgene plasmid #43487 | III-AATA | addgene partial sequence | sequence record 61536 | M13-F20 5'-TGTAAAACGACGGCCAGT-3'
GCGAATTGGGCCCTCTAGATGCATGCTCGAGCGGCCGCCAGTGTGATGGATATCTGCAGAATTCGCCCTT
GATGCCGTCCTAGCGCGTCTCGGCTCACCCCAGAGCAGGTCGTGGCAATCGCCTCCAACATTGGCGGGAA
ACAGGCACTCGAGACTGTCCAGCGCCTGCTTCCCGTGCTGTGCCAAGCGCACGGACTCACCCCAGAGCAG
GTCGTGGCAATCGCCTCCAACATTGGCGGGAAACAGGCACTCGAGACTGTCCAGCGCCTGCTTCCCGTGC
TGTGCCAAGCGCACGGCCTCACCCCAGAGCAGGTCGTGGCCATTGCCTCGAATGGAGGGGGCAAACAGGC
GTTGGAAACCGTACAACGATTGCTGCCGGTGCTGTGCCAAGCGCACGGATTAACCCCAGAGCAGGTCGTG
GCAATCGCCTCCAACATTGGCGGGAAACAGGCACTCGAGACTGTCCAGCGCCTGCTTCCCGTGCTGTGCC
AAGCGCACGGACTCAGAGACGTGGGCACAGGAAAGATACTTAAGGGCGAATTCCAGCACACTGGCGGCCG
TTACTAGTGGATCCGAGCTCGGTACCAAGCTTGATGCATAGCTTGAGTATTCTATAGTGTCACCTAAATA
GCTTGGCGTAATCATGGTCATAGCTGTTTCCTGTGTGAAATTGTTATCCGCTCACAATTCCACACAACAT
ACGAGCCGGAAGCATAAAGTGTAAAGCCTGGGGTGCCTAATGAGTGAGCTAACTCACATTAATTGCGTTG
CGCTCACTGCCCGCTTTCCAGTCGGGAAACCTGTCGTGCCAGCTGCATTAATGAATCGGCCAACGCGCGG
GGAGAGGCGGTTTGCGTATTGGGCGCTCTTCCGCTTCCTC
